>Addgene plasmid #186526 | Mito-mhYFP | addgene full sequence | sequence record 368054 | Addgene NGS Result
GACATTGATTATTGACTAGTTATTAATAGTAATCAATTACGGGGTCATTAGTTCATAGCCCATATATGGA
GTTCCGCGTTACATAACTTACGGTAAATGGCCCGCCTGGCTGACCGCCCAACGACCCCCGCCCATTGACG
TCAATAATGACGTATGTTCCCATAGTAACGCCAATAGGGACTTTCCATTGACGTCAATGGGTGGAGTATT
TACGGTAAACTGCCCACTTGGCAGTACATCAAGTGTATCATATGCCAAGTACGCCCCCTATTGACGTCAA
TGACGGTAAATGGCCCGCCTGGCATTATGCCCAGTACATGACCTTATGGGACTTTCCTACTTGGCAGTAC
ATCTACGTATTAGTCATCGCTATTACCATGGTGATGCGGTTTTGGCAGTACATCAATGGGCGTGGATAGC
GGTTTGACTCACGGGGATTTCCAAGTCTCCACCCCATTGACGTCAATGGGAGTTTGTTTTGGCACCAAAA
TCAACGGGACTTTCCAAAATGTCGTAACAACTCCGCCCCATTGACGCAAATGGGCGGTAGGCGTGTACGG
TGGGAGGTCTATATAAGCAGAGCTCTCTGGCTAACTAGAGAACCCACTGCTTACTGGCTTATCGAAATTA
ATACGACTCACTATAGGGAGACCCAAGCTTATGTCCGTCCTGACGCCGCTGCTGCTGCGGGGCTTGACAG
GCTCGGCCCGGCGGCTCCCAGTGCCGCGCGCCAAGATCCATTCGTTGGGGGATCCCATGTCCGTCCTGAC
GCCGCTGCTGCTGCGGGGCTTGACAGGCTCGGCCCGGCGGCTCCCAGTGCCGCGCGCCAAGATCCATTCG
TTGGGGAAGCTTATGTCCGTCCTGACGCCGCTGCTGCTGCGGGGCTTGACAGGCTCGGCCCGGCGGCTCC
CAGTGCCGCGCGCCAAGATCCATTCGTTGGGGGATCCCATGTCCGTCCTGACGCCGCTGCTGCTGCGGGG
CTTGACAGGCTCGGCCCGGCGGCTCCCAGTGCCGCGCGCCAAGATCCATTCGTTGGGGAAGCTTGCCACC
ATGGTGAGCAAGGGCGAGGAGCTGTTCACCGGGGTGGTGCCCATCCTGGTCGAGCTGGACGGCGACGTAA
ACGGCCACAAGTTCAGCGTCCGCGGCGAGGGCGAGGGCGATGCCACCAACGGCAAGCTGACCCTGAAGCT
CATCTCCACCACCGGCAAGCTGCCCGTGCCCTGGCCCACCCTCGTGACCACCTTAGGCTACGGCCTGATG
GTGTTCGCCCGCTACCCCGACCACATGAAGCAGCACGACTTCTTCAAGTCCGCCATGCCCGAAGGCTACG
TCCAGGAGCGCACCATCTCTTTCGAGGACGACGGTTACTACAAGACCCGCGCCGAGGTGAAGTTCGAGGG
CGACACCCTGGTGAACCGCATCGTGCTGAAGGGCATCGACTTCAAGGAGGACGGCAACATCCTGGGGCAC
AAGCTGGAGTACAACTTCAACCCCCACAACGTCTATATCACGGCCGACAAGCAGAAGAACGGCATCAAGG
CTAACTTCAAGATCCGCCACAACGTTGAGGACGGCGGCGTGCAGCTCGCCGACCACTACCAGCAGAACAC
CCCCATCGGCGACGGCCCCGTGCTGATGCCCGACAACCACTACCTGAGCTACCAGTCCAAGCTGAGCAAA
GACCCCAACGAGAAGCGCGATCACATGGTCCTGAAGGAGAGGGTGACCGCCGCCGGGATTACACATGACA
TGAACGAGCTGTACAAGTAATCTAGAGGGCCCTATTCTATAGTGTCACCTAAATGCTAGAGCTCGCTGAT
CAGCCTCGACTGTGCCTTCTAGTTGCCAGCCATCTGTTGTTTGCCCCTCCCCCGTGCCTTCCTTGACCCT
GGAAGGTGCCACTCCCACTGTCCTTTCCTAATAAAATGAGGAAATTGCATCGCATTGTCTGAGTAGGTGT
CATTCTATTCTGGGGGGTGGGGTGGGGCAGGACAGCAAGGGGGAGGATTGGGAAGACAATAGCAGGCATG
CTGGGGATGCGGTGGGCTCTATGGCTTCTGAGGCGGAAAGAACCAGCTGGGGCTCTAGGGGGTATCCCC
[124 nt withheld, positions 2100-2223]
C
[91 nt withheld, positions 2225-2315]
A
[49 nt withheld, positions 2317-2365]
CCTTTGACGTTGGAGTCCACGTTCTTT
[37 nt withheld, positions 2393-2429]
ACCCTATCTCGGTCTATTCTTTTGATTTATAAGGGATTTTGCCGATTTCGGCCTATTGGTTAAAAAATGA
GCTGATTTAACAAAAATTTAACGCGAATTAATTCTGTGGAATGTGTGTCAGTTAGGGTGTGGAAAGTCCC
CAGGCTCCCCAGCAGGCAGAAGTATGCAAAGCATGCATCTCAATTAGTCAGCAACCAGGTGTGGAAAGTC
CCCAGGCTCCCCAGCAGGCAGAAGTATGCAAAGCATGCATCTCAATTAGTCAGCAACCATAGTCCCGCCC
CTAACTCCGCCCATCCCGCCCCTAACTCCGCCCAGTTCCGCCCATTCTCCGCCCCATGGCTGACTAATTT
TTTTTATTTATGCAGAGGCCGAGGCCGCCTCTGCCTCTGAGCTATTCCAGAAGTAGTGAGGAGGCTTTTT
TGGAGGCCTAGGCTTTTGCAAAAAGCTCCCGGGAGCTTGTATATCCATTTTCGGATCTGATCAAGAGACA
GGATGAGGATCGTTTCGCATGATTGAACAAGATGGATTGCACGCAGGTTCTCCGGCCGCTTGGGTGGAGA
GGCTATTCGGCTATGACTGGGCACAACAGACAATCGGCTGCTCTGATGCCGCCGTGTTCCGGCTGTCAGC
GCAGGGGCGCCCGGTTCTTTTTGTCAAGACCGACCTGTCCGGTGCCCTGAATGAACTGCAGGACGAGGCA
GCGCGGCTATCGTGGCTGGCCACGACGGGCGTTCCTTGCGCAGCTGTGCTCGACGTTGTCACTGAAGCGG
GAAGGGACTGGCTGCTATTGGGCGAAGTGCCGGGGCAGGATCTCCTGTCATCTCACCTTGCTCCTGCCGA
GAAAGTATCCATCATGGCTGATGCAATGCGGCGGCTGCATACGCTTGATCCGGCTACCTGCCCATTCGAC
CACCAAGCGAAACATCGCATCGAGCGAGCACGTACTCGGATGGAAGCCGGTCTTGTCGATCAGGATGATC
TGGACGAAGAGCATCAGGGGCTCGCGCCAGCCGAACTGTTCGCCAGGCTCAAGGCGCGCATGCCCGACGG
CGAGGATCTCGTCGTGACCCATGGCGATGCCTGCTTGCCGAATATCATGGTGGAAAATGGCCGCTTTTCT
GGATTCATCGACTGTGGCCGGCTGGGTGTGGCGGACCGCTATCAGGACATAGCGTTGGCTACCCGTGATA
TTGCTGAAGAGCTTGGCGGCGAATGGGCTGACCGCTTCCTCGTGCTTTACGGTATCGCCGCTCCCGATTC
GCAGCGCATCGCCTTCTATCGCCTTCTTGACGAGTTCTTCTGAGCGGGACTCTGGGGTTCGAAATGACCG
ACCAAGCGACGCCCAACCTGCCATCACGAGATTTCGATTCCACCGCCGCCTTCTATGAAAGGTTGGGCTT
CGGAATCGTTTTCCGGGACGCCGGCTGGATGATCCTCCAGCGCGGGGATCTCATGCTGGAGTTCTTCGCC
CACCCCAACTTGTTTATTGCAGCTTATAATGGTTACAAATAAAGCAATAGCATCACAAATTTCACAAATA
AAGCATTTTTTTCACTGCATTCTAGTTGTGGTTTGTCCAAACTCATCAATGTATCTTATCATGTCTGTAT
ACCGTCGACCTCTAGCTAGAGCTTGGCGTAATCATGGTCATAGCTGTTTCCTGTGTGAAATTGTTATCCG
CTCACAATTCCACACAACATACGAGCCGGAAGCATAAAGTGTAAAGCCTGGGGTGCCTAATGAGTGAGCT
AACTCACATTAATTGCGTTGCGCTCACTGCCCGCTTTCCAGTCGGGAAACCTGTCGTGCCAGCTGCATTA
ATGAATCGGCCAACGCGCGGGGAGAGGCGGTTTGCGTATTGGGCGCTCTTCCGCTTCCTCGCTCACTGAC
TCGCTGCGCTCGGTCGTTCGGCTGCGGCGAGCGGTATCAGCTCACTCAAAGGCGGTAATACGGTTATCCA
CAGAATCAGGGGATAACGCAGGAAAGAACATGTGAGCAAAAGGCCAGCAAAAGGCCAGGAACCGTAAAAA
GGCCGCGTTGCTGGCGTTTTTCCATAGGCTCCGCCCCCCTGACGAGCATCACAAAAATCGACGCTCAAGT
CAGAGGTGGCGAAACCCGACAGGACTATAAAGATACCAGGCGTTTCCCCCTGGAAGCTCCCTCGTGCGCT
CTCCTGTTCCGACCCTGCCGCTTACCGGATACCTGTCCGCCTTTCTCCCTTCGGGAAGCGTGGCGCTTTC
TCATAGCTCACGCTGTAGGTATCTCAGTTCGGTGTAGGTCGTTCGCTCCAAGCTGGGCTGTGTGCACGAA
CCCCCCGTTCAGCCCGACCGCTGCGCCTTATCCGGTAACTATCGTCTTGAGTCCAACCCGGTAAGACACG
ACTTATCGCCACTGGCAGCAGCCACTGGTAACAGGATTAGCAGAGCGAGGTATGTAGGCGGTGCTACAGA
GTTCTTGAAGTGGTGGCCTAACTACGGCTACACTAGAAGAACAGTATTTGGTATCTGCGCTCTGCTGAAG
CCAGTTACCTTCGGAAAAAGAGTTGGTAGCTCTTGATCCGGCAAACAAACCACCGCTGGTAGCGGTGGTT
TTTTTGTTTGCAAGCAGCAGATTACGCGCAGAAAAAAAGGATCTCAAGAAGATCCTTTGATCTTTTCTAC
GGGGTCTGACGCTCAGTGGAACGAAAACTCACGTTAAGGGATTTTGGTCATGAGATTATCAAAAAGGATC
TTCACCTAGATCCTTTTAAATTAAAAATGAAGTTTTAAATCAATCTAAAGTATATATGAGTAAACTTGGT
CTGACAGTTACCAATGCTTAATCAGTGAGGCACCTATCTCAGCGATCTGTCTATTTCGTTCATCCATAGT
TGCCTGACTCCCCGTCGTGTAGATAACTACGATACGGGAGGGCTTACCATCTGGCCCCAGTGCTGCAATG
ATACCGCGAGACCCACGCTCACCGGCTCCAGATTTATCAGCAATAAACCAGCCAGCCGGAAGGGCCGAGC
GCAGAAGTGGTCCTGCAACTTTATCCGCCTCCATCCAGTCTATTAATTGTTGCCGGGAAGCTAGAGTAAG
TAGTTCGCCAGTTAATAGTTTGCGCAACGTTGTTGCCATTGCTACAGGCATCGTGGTGTCACGCTCGTCG
TTTGGTATGGCTTCATTCAGCTCCGGTTCCCAACGATCAAGGCGAGTTACATGATCCCCCATGTTGTGCA
AAAAAGCGGTTAGCTCCTTCGGTCCTCCGATCGTTGTCAGAAGTAAGTTGGCCGCAGTGTTATCACTCAT
GGTTATGGCAGCACTGCATAATTCTCTTACTGTCATGCCATCCGTAAGATGCTTTTCTGTGACTGGTGAG
TACTCAACCAAGTCATTCTGAGAATAGTGTATGCGGCGACCGAGTTGCTCTTGCCCGGCGTCAATACGGG
ATAATACCGCGCCACATAGCAGAACTTTAAAAGTGCTCATCATTGGAAAACGTTCTTCGGGGCGAAAACT
CTCAAGGATCTTACCGCTGTTGAGATCCAGTTCGATGTAACCCACTCGTGCACCCAACTGATCTTCAGCA
TCTTTTACTTTCACCAGCGTTTCTGGGTGAGCAAAAACAGGAAGGCAAAATGCCGCAAAAAAGGGAATAA
GGGCGACACGGAAATGTTGAATACTCATACTCTTCCTTTTTCAATATTATTGAAGCATTTATCAGGGTTA
TTGTCTCATGAGCGGATACATATTTGAATGTATTTAGAAAAATAAACAAATAGGGGTTCCGCGCACATTT
CCCCGAAAAGTGCCACCTGACGTCGACGGATCGGGAGATCTCCCGATCCCCTATGGTGCACTCTCAGTAC
AATCTGCTCTGATGCCGCATAGTTAAGCCAGTATCTGCTCCCTGCTTGTGTGTTGGAGGTCGCTGAGTAG
TGCGCGAGCAAAATTTAAGCTACAACAAGGCAAGGCTTGACCGACAATTGCATGAAGAATCTGCTTAGGG
TTAGGCGTTTTGCGCTGCTTCGCGATGTACGGGCCAGATATACGCGTT
Features (pLannotate 1.2.2; 25 found; start..end, strand, type, name):
      1..380     +  enhancer       CMV enhancer: human cytomegalovirus immediate early enhancer
    381..584     +  promoter       CMV promoter: human cytomegalovirus (CMV) immediate early promoter
    580..613     +  LTR            5' LTR (truncated) (fragment): truncated 5' long terminal repeat (LTR) from HIV-1
    629..647     +  promoter       T7 promoter: promoter for bacteriophage T7 RNA polymerase
    661..735     +  CDS            COX8 presequence: mitochondrial presequence of human cytochrome c oxidase subunit VIII (Rizutto et al., 1989)
    757..831     +  CDS            COX8 presequence: mitochondrial presequence of human cytochrome c oxidase subunit VIII (Rizutto et al., 1989)
    853..927     +  CDS            COX8 presequence: mitochondrial presequence of human cytochrome c oxidase subunit VIII (Rizutto et al., 1989)
    949..1023    +  CDS            COX8 presequence: mitochondrial presequence of human cytochrome c oxidase subunit VIII (Rizutto et al., 1989)
   1051..1770    +  CDS            mGreenLantern: monomeric GFP derivative that displays exceptionally high brightness in cells (Campbell et al., 2020)
   1786..1804    -  promoter       SP6 promoter: promoter for bacteriophage SP6 RNA polymerase
   1830..2054    +  polyA_signal   bGH poly(A) signal: bovine growth hormone polyadenylation signal
   2058..2079    +  promoter       SV40 promoter (fragment): SV40 enhancer and early promoter
   2100..2528    +  rep_origin     f1 ori (sequence partly withheld): f1 bacteriophage origin of replication; arrow indicates direction of (+) strand synthesis
   2542..2871    +  promoter       SV40 promoter: SV40 enhancer and early promoter
   2938..3729    +  CDS            neo: KKA2_KLEPN - Also known as kan, nptII. Experimental evidence at protein level: Swiss-Prot protein existence level 1. Resistance to kanamycin, neomycin, paromomycin, ribostamycin, butirosin and gentamicin B. From Klebsiella pneumoniae.
   3753..3911    +  CDS            ble (fragment): BLE_KLEPN - Experimental evidence at protein level: Swiss-Prot protein existence level 1. Binding protein with a strong affinity to the bleomycin family of antibiotics. Binds to CL990; an antimitotic-antibiotic compound. From Klebsiella pneumoniae.
   3906..4027    +  polyA_signal   SV40 poly(A) signal: SV40 polyadenylation signal
   4100..4116    -  protein_bind   lac operator: The lac repressor binds to the lac operator to inhibit transcription in E. coli. This inhibition can be relieved by adding lactose or isopropyl-β-D-thiogalactopyranoside (IPTG). lac repressor encoded by lacI
   4124..4154    -  promoter       lac promoter: promoter for the E. coli lac operon
   4169..4190    -  protein_bind   CAP binding site: CAP binding activates transcription in the presence of cAMP. E. coli catabolite activator protein
   4203..4295    -  CDS            lacI (fragment): lac repressor; lacI; The lac repressor binds to the lac operator to inhibit transcription in E. coli. This inhibition can be relieved by adding lactose or isopropyl-β-D-thiogalactopyranoside (IPTG).
   4478..5066    -  rep_origin     ori: high-copy-number ColE1/pMB1/pBR322/pUC origin of replication
   5237..6097    -  CDS            AmpR: β-lactamase; bla; confers resistance to ampicillin, carbenicillin, and related antibiotics
   6098..6202    -  promoter       AmpR promoter: bla
   6261..6313    -  misc_feature   bom (fragment): basis of mobility region from pBR322
