[The description below was written by a language model from this plasmid's Addgene catalogue record and pLannotate feature annotations shown in this document.]
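Description:
Mito-mhYFP is a mammalian expression plasmid built on the pcDNA3.1 backbone that directs a monomeric hyperfolder yellow fluorescent protein to mitochondria. It is propagated in E. coli as a high-copy plasmid through a ColE1/pUC-type origin with ampicillin selection (AmpR under its own bla promoter). An f1 origin is also present. For selection in mammalian cells, an SV40 early promoter drives the neomycin phosphotransferase gene, followed by an SV40 polyadenylation signal, which allows G418 selection of stable transfectants.

The expression cassette uses the CMV immediate-early enhancer and promoter and terminates at the bovine growth hormone poly(A) signal. T7 and SP6 phage promoters flank the insert, as is usual for this backbone. The 720 bp synthetic insert encodes mhYFP, described as hfYFP carrying the S147P, L195M and V206K substitutions. The automated annotation labels this reading frame mGreenLantern, presumably because that related protein is the closest match in its database. Targeting comes from the mitochondrial presequence of human cytochrome c oxidase subunit VIII, fused to the N terminus. The catalogue entry lists this tag as the first 29 amino acids of COX8A, whereas the feature table finds four tandem copies of the COX8 presequence upstream of the fluorescent protein. Repeating the presequence in this way is a common means of strengthening import into the mitochondrial matrix. A short hit annotated as a truncated HIV-1 LTR fragment next to the CMV promoter is probably an annotation artefact, since nothing else in the record points to a lentiviral design.

The plasmid is intended for transfection into mammalian cells to label mitochondria for fluorescence imaging. The associated publication presents it among chemically stable fluorescent proteins developed for advanced microscopy.
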