Addgene plasmid #186526: Mito-mhYFP
Purpose: Localization of monomeric hyperfolder YFP fluorescent protein to mitochondria
Depositing lab: Gregory Petsko. Depositing organization: Cornell University. Publication: Chemically stable fluorescent proteins for advanced microscopy. Campbell BC, Paez-Segala MG, Looger LL, Petsko GA, Liu CF. Nat Methods. 2022 Nov 7. pii: 10.1038/s41592-022-01660-7. doi: 10.1038/s41592-022-01660-7. PubMed 36344833.
Backbone
  Vector backbone: pcDNA3.1
  Vector type: Mammalian Expression
  Selectable markers: Neomycin (select with G418)
Growth in bacteria
  Bacterial resistance: Ampicillin, 100 μg/mL
  Growth temperature: 37°C
  Growth strain: DH5alpha
  Copy number: High Copy
Gene/Insert
  Gene/Insert name: Monomeric hyperfolder YFP (alt name: mhYFP)
  Species: Synthetic
  Insert size (bp): 720
  Mutation: hfYFP-S147P/L195M/V206K
  Promoter: CMV
  Tag / fusion protein: Human COX8a first 29 amino acids (N terminal on insert)
  Cloning method: Restriction Enzyme; 5′ cloning site NcoI (not destroyed); 3′ cloning site XbaI (not destroyed)
  Sequencing primers: 5′ CMV Forward (CGCAAATGGGCGGTAGGCGTG); 3′ BGH Reverse (TAGAAGGCACAGTCGAGG)
Terms and licenses: Academic/Nonprofit Terms; Industry Terms: Not Available to Industry
How to cite: Mito-mhYFP was a gift from Gregory Petsko (Addgene plasmid # 186526 ; http://n2t.net/addgene:186526 ; RRID:Addgene_186526)
